>Addgene plasmid #195101 | 221-pCAGGS-HA-AID-CTCFcDNA-AID-eGFP-2A-blasticidin | addgene full sequence | sequence record 385205 | Addgene Partial NGS Result
CTTTCCTGCGTTATCCCCTGATTCTGTGGATAACCGTATTACCGCCTTTGAGTGAGCTGATACCGCTCGC
CGCAGCCGAACGACCGAGCGCAGCGAGTCAGTGAGCGAGGAAGCGGAAGAGCGCCCAATACGCAAACCGC
CTCTCCCCGCGCGTTGGCCGATTCATTAATGCAGCTGGCACGACAGGTTTCCCGACTGGAAAGCGGGCAG
TGAGCGCAACGCAATTAATACGCGTACCGCTAGCCAGGAAGAGTTTGTAGAAACGCAAAAAGGCCATCCG
TCAGGATGGCCTTCTGCTTAGTTTGATGCCTGGCAGTTTATGGCGGGCGTCCTGCCCGCCACCCTCCGGG
CCGTTGCTTCACAACGTTCAAATCCGCTCCCGGCGGATTTGTCCTACTCAGGAGAGCGTTCACCGACAAA
CAACAGATAAAACGAAAGGCCCAGTCTTCCGACTGAGCCTTTCGTTTTATTTGATGCCTGGCAGTTCCCT
ACTCTCGCGTTAACGCTAGCATGGATGTTTTCCCAGTCACGACGTTGTAAAACGACGGCCAGTCTTAAGC
TATTTAAATGGCGCGCCGTCGACATTGATTATTGACTAGTTATTAATAGTAATCAATTACGGGGTCATTA
GTTCATAGCCCATATATGGAGTTCCGCGTTACATAACTTACGGTAAATGGCCCGCCTGGCTGACCGCCCA
ACGACCCCCGCCCATTGACGTCAATAATGACGTATGTTCCCATAGTAACGCCAATAGGGACTTTCCATTG
ACGTCAATGGGTGGAGTATTTACGGTAAACTGCCCACTTGGCAGTACATCAAGTGTATCATATGCCAAGT
ACGCCCCCTATTGACGTCAATGACGGTAAATGGCCCGCCTGGCATTATGCCCAGTACATGACCTTATGGG
ACTTTCCTACTTGGCAGTACATCTACGTATTAGTCATCGCTATTACCATGGTCGAGGTGAGCCCCACGTT
CTGCTTCACTCTCCCCATCTCCCCCCCCTCCCCACCCCCAATTTTGTATTTATTTATTTTTTAATTATTT
TGTGCAGCGATGGGGGCGGGGGGGGGGGGGGNCGCGCGCCAGGSGGGGCGGGGSGGGGSGRGGGGSGGGG
SGGGGCGAGGCGGAGAGGTGCGGCGGCAGCCAATCAGAGCGGCGCGCTCCGAAAGTTTCCTTTTATGGCG
AGGCGGCGGCGGCGGCGGCCCTATAAAAAGCGAAGCGCGCGGCGGGCGGGAGTCGCTGCGCGCTGCCTTC
GCCCCGTGCCCCGCTCCGCCGCCGCCTCGCGCCGCCCGCCCCGGCTCTGACTGACCGCGTTACTCCCACA
GGTGAGCGGGCGGGACGGCCCTTCTCCTCCGGGCTGTAATTAGCGCTTGGTTTAATGACGGCTTGTTTCT
TTTCTGTGGCTGCGTGAAAGCCTTGAGGGGCTCCGGGAGGGCCCTTTGTGCGGGGGGAGCGGCTCGGGGG
GTGCGTGCGTGTGTGTGTGCGTGGGGAGCGCCGCGTGCGGCTCCGCGCTGCCCGGCGGCTGTGAGCGCTG
CGGGCGCGGCGCGGGGCTTTGTGCGCTCCGCAGTGTGCGCGAGGGGAGCGCGGCCGGGGGCGGTGCCCCG
CGGTGCGGGGGGGGCTGCGAGGGGAACAAAGGCTGCGTGCGGGGTGTGTGCGTGGGGGGGTGAGCAGGGG
GTGTGGGCGCGTCGGTCGGGCTGCAACCCCCCCTGCACCCCCCTCCCCGAGTTGCTGAGCACGGCCCGGC
TTCGGGTGCGGGGCTCCGTACGGGGCGTGGCGCGGGGCTCGCCGTGCCGGGCGGGGGGTGGCGGCAGGTG
GGGGTGCCGGGCGGGGCGGGGCCGCCTCGGGCCGGGGRGGGCTCGGGGGAGGGGCGCGGCGGCCCCCGGA
GCGCCGGCGGCTGTCGAGGCGCGGCGAGCCGCAGCCATTGCCTTTTATGGTAATCGTGCGAGAGGGCGCA
GGGACTTCCTTTGTCCCAAATCTGTGCGGAGCCGAAATCTGGGAGGCGCCGCCGCACCCCCTCTAGCGGG
CGCGGGGCGAAGCGGTGCGGCGCCGGCAGGAAGGAAATGGGCGGGGAGGGCCTTCGTGCGTCGCCGCGCC
GCCGTCCCCTTCTCCCTCTCCAGCCTCGGGGCTGTCCGCGGGGGGACGGCTGCCTTCGGGGGGGACGGGG
CAGGGCGGGGTTCGGCTTCTGGCGTGTGACCGGCGGCTCTAGAGCCTCTGCTAACCATGTTCATGCCTTC
TTCTTTTTCCTACAGCTCCTGGGCAACGTGCTGGTTATTGTGCTGTCTCATCATTTTGGCAAAGAATTCC
TCGAGAATTCTCACGCGTCCACCATGTACCCATATGATGTTCCTGATTATGCTGGGGGAGCAGGAGGCCC
TAAAGATCCAGCCAAACCTCCGGCCAAGGCACAAGTTGTGGGATGGCCACCGGTGAGATCATACCGGAAG
AACGTGATGGTTTCCTGCCAAAAATCAAGCGGTGGCCCGGAGGCGGCGGCGTTCGTGAAGGGGGGAGCAG
GAGGCGAAGGTGATGCAGTCGAAGCCATTGTGGAGGAGTCCGAAACTTTTATTAAAGGAAAGGAGAGAAA
GACTTACCAGAGACGCCGGGAAGGGGGCCAGGAAGAAGATGCCTGCCACTTACCCCAGAACCAGACGGAT
GGGGGTGAGGTGGTCCAGGATGTCAACAGCAGTGTACAGATGGTGATGATGGAACAGCTGGACCCCACCC
TTCTTCAGATGAAGACTGAAGTAATGGAGGGCACAGTGGCTCCAGAAGCAGAGGCTGCTGTGGACGATAC
CCAGATTATAACTTTACAGGTTGTAAATATGGAGGAACAGCCCATAAACATAGGAGAACTTCAGCTTGTT
CAAGTACCTGTTCCTGTGACTGTACCTGTTGCTACCACTTCAGTAGAAGAACTTCAGGGGGCTTATGAAA
ATGAAGTGTCTAAAGAGGGCCTTGCGGAAAGTGAACCCATGATATGCCACACCCTACCTTTGCCTGAAGG
GTTTCAGGTGGTTAAAGTGGGGGCCAATGGAGAGGTGGAGACACTAGAACAAGGGGAACTTCCACCCCAG
GAAGATCCTAGTTGGCAAAAAGACCCAGACTATCAGCCACCAGCCAAAAAAACAAAGAAAACCAAAAAGA
GCAAACTGCGTTATACAGAGGAGGGCAAAGATGTAGATGTGTCTGTCTACGATTTTGAGGAAGAACAGCA
GGAGGGTCTGCTATCAGAGGTTAATGCAGAGAAAGTGGTTGGTAATATGAAGCCTCCAAAGCCAACAAAA
ATTAAAAAGAAAGGTGTAAAGAAGACATTCCAGTGTGAGCTTTGCAGTTACACGTGTCCACGGCGTTCAA
ATTTGGATCGTCACATGAAAAGCCACACTGATGAGAGACCACACAAGTGCCATCTCTGTGGCAGGGCATT
CAGAACAGTCACCCTCCTGAGGAATCACCTTAACACACACACAGGTACTCGTCCTCACAAGTGCCCAGAC
TGCGACATGGCCTTTGTGACCAGTGGAGAATTGGTTCGGCATCGTCGTTACAAACACACCCACGAGAAGC
CATTCAAGTGTTCCATGTGCGATTACGCCAGTGTAGAAGTCAGCAAATTAAAACGTCACATTCGCTCTCA
TACTGGAGAGCGTCCGTTTCAGTGCAGTTTGTGCAGTTATGCCAGCAGGGACACATACAAGCTGAAAAGG
CACATGAGAACCCATTCAGGGGAAAAGCCTTATGAATGTTATATTTGTCATGCTCGGTTTACCCAAAGTG
GTACCATGAAGATGCACATTTTACAGAAGCACACAGAAAATGTGGCCAAATTTCACTGTCCCCACTGTGA
CACAGTCATAGCCCGAAAAAGTGATTTGGGTGTCCACTTGCGAAAGCAGCATTCCTATATTGAGCAAGGC
AAGAAATGCCGTTACTGTGATGCTGTGTTTCATGAGCGCTATGCCCTCATCCAGCATCAGAAGTCACACA
AGAATGAGAAGCGCTTTAAGTGTGACCAGTGTGATTACGCTTGTAGACAGGAGAGGCACATGATCATGCA
CAAGCGCACCCACACCGGGGAGAAGCCTTACGCCTGCAGCCACTGCGATAAGACCTTCCGCCAGAAGCAG
CTTCTCGACATGCACTTCAAGCGCTATCACGACCCCAACTTCGTCCCTGCGGCTTTTGTCTGTTCTAAGT
GTGGGAAAACATTTACACGTCGGAATACCATGGCAAGACATGCTGATAATTGTGCTGGCCCAGATGGCGT
AGAGGGGGAAAATGGAGGAGAAACGAAGAAGAGTAAACGTGGAAGAAAAAGAAAGATGCGCTCTAAGAAA
GAAGATTCCTCTGACAGTGAAAATGCTGAACCAGATCTGGACGACAATGAGGATGAGGAGGAGCCTGCCG
TAGAAATTGAACCTGAGCCAGAGCCTCAGCCTGTGACCCCAGCCCCACCACCCGCCAAGAAGCGGAGAGG
ACGACCCCCTGGCAGAACCAACCAGCCCAAACAGAACCAGCCAACAGCTATCATTCAGGTTGAAGACCAG
AATACAGGTGCAATTGAGAACATTATAGTTGAAGTAAAAAAAGAGCCAGATGCTGAGCCCGCAGAGGGAG
AGGAAGAGGAGGCCCAGCCAGCTGCCACAGATGCCCCCAACGGAGACCTCACGCCCGAGATGATCCTCAG
CATGATGGACCGGGGGGGAGCAGGAGGCGTCGACGGTATCGATCCTAAAGATCCAGCCAAACCTCCGGCC
AAGGCACAAGTTGTGGGATGGCCACCGGTGAGATCATACCGGAAGAACGTGATGGTTTCCTGCCAAAAAT
CAAGCGGTGGCCCGGAGGCGGCGGCGTTCGTGAAGAAGCTTGATGTGAGCAAGGGCGAGGAGCTGTTCAC
CGGGGTGGTGCCCATCCTGGTCGAGCTGGACGGCGACGTAAACGGCCACAAGTTCAGCGTGTCCGGCGAG
GGCGAGGGCGATGCCACCTACGGCAAGCTGACCCTGAAGTTCATCTGCACCACCGGCAAGCTGCCCGTGC
CCTGGCCCACCCTCGTGACCACCCTGACCTACGGCGTGCAGTGCTTCAGCCGCTACCCCGACCACATGAA
GCAGCACGACTTCTTCAAGTCCGCCATGCCCGAAGGCTACGTCCAGGAGCGCACCATCTTCTTCAAGGAC
GACGGCAACTACAAGACCCGCGCCGAGGTGAAGTTCGAGGGCGACACCCTGGTGAACCGCATCGAGCTGA
AGGGCATCGACTTCAAGGAGGACGGCAACATCCTGGGGCACAAGCTGGAGTACAACTACAACAGCCACAA
CGTCTATATCATGGCCGACAAGCAGAAGAACGGCATCAAGGTGAACTTCAAGATCCGCCACAACATCGAG
GACGGCAGCGTGCAGCTCGCCGACCACTACCAGCAGAACACCCCCATCGGCGACGGCCCCGTGCTGCTGC
CCGACAACCACTACCTGAGCACCCAGTCCGCCCTGAGCAAAGACCCCAACGAGAAGCGCGATCACATGGT
CCTGCTGGAGTTCGTGACCGCCGCCGGGATCACTCTCGGCATGGACGAGCTGTACAAGGGCAGTGGAGAG
GGCAGAGGAAGTCTGCTAACATGCGGTGACGTCGAGGAGAATCCTGGCCCAATGAAAACCTTCAACATCT
CTCAGCAGGATCTGGAGCTGGTGGAGGTCGCCACTGAGAAGATCACCATGCTCTATGAGGACAACAAGCA
CCATGTCGGGGCGGCCATCAGGACCAAGACTGGGGAGATCATCTCTGCTGTCCACATTGAAGCCTACATT
GGCAGGGTCACTGTCTGTGCTGAAGCCATTGCCATTGGGTCTGCTGTGAGCAACGGGCAGAAGGACTTTG
ACACCATTGTGGCTGTCAGGCACCCCTACTCTGATGAGGTGGACAGATCCATCAGGGTGGTCAGCCCCTG
TGGCATGTGTAGAGAGCTGATCTCTGACTATGCTCCTGACTGCTTTGTGCTCATTGAGATGAATGGCAAG
CTGGTCAAAACCACCATTGAGGAACTCATCCCCCTCAAGTACACCAGGAACTAATGACTAGAGCTCGCTG
ATCAGCCTCGACTGTGCCTTCTAGTTGCCAGCCATCTGTTGTTTGCCCCTCCCCCGTGCCTTCCTTGACC
CTGGAAGGTGCCACTCCCACTGTCCTTTCCTAATAAAATGAGGAAATTGCATCGCATTGTCTGAGTAGGT
GTCATTCTATTCTGGGGGGTGGGGTGGGGCAGGACAGCAAGGGGGAGGATTGGGAAGAGAATAGCAGGCA
TGCTGGGGATCATTATTTGCCATCCAGCTGATATCCCCTATAGTGAGTCGTATTACATGGTCATAGCTGT
TTCCTGGCAGCTCTGGCCCGTGTCTCAAAATCTCTGATGTTACATTGCACAAGATAAAAATATATCATCA
TGAACAATAAAACTGTCTGCTTACATAAACAGTAATACAAGGGGTGTTATGAGCCATATTCAACGGGAAA
CGTCGAGGCCGCGATTAAATTCCAACATGGATGCTGATTTATATGGGTATAAATGGGCTCGCGATAATGT
CGGGCAATCAGGTGCGACAATCTATCGCTTGTATGGGAAGCCCGATGCGCCAGAGTTGTTTCTGAAACAT
GGCAAAGGTAGCGTTGCCAATGATGTTACAGATGAGATGGTCAGACTAAACTGGCTGACGGAATTTATGC
CTCTTCCGACCATCAAGCATTTTATCCGTACTCCTGATGATGCATGGTTACTCACCACTGCGATCCCCGG
AAAAACAGCATTCCAGGTATTAGAAGAATATCCTGATTCAGGTGAAAATATTGTTGATGCGCTGGCAGTG
TTCCTGCGCCGGTTGCATTCGATTCCTGTTTGTAATTGTCCTTTTAACAGCGATCGCGTATTTCGTCTCG
CTCAGGCGCAATCACGAATGAATAACGGTTTGGTTGATGCGAGTGATTTTGATGACGAGCGTAATGGCTG
GCCTGTTGAACAAGTCTGGAAAGAAATGCATAAACTTTTGCCATTCTCACCGGATTCAGTCGTCACTCAT
GGTGATTTCTCACTTGATAACCTTATTTTTGACGAGGGGAAATTAATAGGTTGTATTGATGTTGGACGAG
TCGGAATCGCAGACCGATACCAGGATCTTGCCATCCTATGGAACTGCCTCGGTGAGTTTTCTCCTTCATT
ACAGAAACGGCTTTTTCAAAAATATGGTATTGATAATCCTGATATGAATAAATTGCAGTTTCATTTGATG
CTCGATGAGTTTTTCTAATCAGAATTGGTTAATTGGTTGTAACACTGGCAGAGCATTACGCTGACTTGAC
GGGACGGCGCAAGCTCATGACCAAAATCCCTTAACGTGAGTTACGCGTCGTTCCACTGAGCGTCAGACCC
CGTAGAAAAGATCAAAGGATCTTCTTGAGATCCTTTTTTTCTGCGCGTAATCTGCTGCTTGCAAACAAAA
AAACCACCGCTACCAGCGGTGGTTTGTTTGCCGGATCAAGAGCTACCAACTCTTTTTCCGAAGGTAACTG
GCTTCAGCAGAGCGCAGATACCAAATACTGTTCTTCTAGTGTAGCCGTAGTTAGGCCACCACTTCAAGAA
CTCTGTAGCACCGCCTACATACCTCGCTCTGCTAATCCTGTTACCAGTGGCTGCTGCCAGTGGCGATAAG
TCGTGTCTTACCGGGTTGGACTCAAGACGATAGTTACCGGATAAGGCGCAGCGGTCGGGCTGAACGGGGG
GTTCGTGCACACAGCCCAGCTTGGAGCGAACGACCTACACCGAACTGAGATACCTACAGCGTGAGCTATG
AGAAAGCGCCACGCTTCCCGAAGGGAGAAAGGCGGACAGGTATCCGGTAAGCGGCAGGGTCGGAACAGGA
GAGCGCACGAGGGAGCTTCCAGGGGGAAACGCCTGGTATCTTTATAGTCCTGTCGGGTTTCGCCACCTCT
GACTTGAGCGTCGATTTTTGTGATGCTCGTCAGGGGGGCGGAGCCTATGGAAAAACGCCAGCAACGCGGC
CTTTTTACGGTTCCTGGCCTTTTGCTGGCCTTTTGCTCACATGTT
Features (pLannotate 1.2.2; 17 found; start..end, strand, type, name):
    121..213     +  CDS            lacI (fragment): lac repressor; lacI; The lac repressor binds to the lac operator to inhibit transcription in E. coli. This inhibition can be relieved by adding lactose or isopropyl-β-D-thiogalactopyranoside (IPTG).
    268..295     -  terminator     rrnB T2 terminator: transcription terminator T2 from the E. coli rrnB gene
    427..470     +  terminator     rrnB T1 terminator: Escherichia coli rrnB; transcription terminator T1 from the E. coli rrnB gene
    517..553     -  CDS            lacZα (fragment): LacZα fragment of β-galactosidase; lacZ fragment
    581..960     +  enhancer       CMV enhancer: human cytomegalovirus immediate early enhancer
    962..1238    +  promoter       chicken β-actin promoter: No description available
   1239..2255    +  intron         chimeric intron: chimera between introns from chicken β-actin and rabbit β-globin
   2253..2330    +  CDS            HBB (fragment): HBB_LEPEU - Experimental evidence at protein level: Swiss-Prot protein existence level 1. Involved in oxygen transport from the lung to the various peripheral tissues. From Lepus europaeus (European hare).
   2379..2511    +  CDS            mini-AID (fragment): minimal degron from the auxin-responsive IAA17 protein of Arabidopsis thaliana (Kubota et al., 2013) acts as an auxin-inducible degron (AID) in the presence of TIR1
   2526..4703    +  CDS            CTCF: CTCF_HUMAN - Experimental evidence at protein level: Swiss-Prot protein existence level 1. Chromatin binding factor that binds to DNA sequence specific sites. Involved in transcriptional regulation by binding to chromatin insulators and preventing interaction between promoter and nearby enhancers and silencers. Acts as transcriptional repressor binding to promoters of vertebrate MYC gene and BAG1 gene. Also binds to the PLK and PIM1 promoters. Acts as a transcriptional activator of APP. Regulates APOA1/C3/A4/A5 gene cluster and controls MHC class II gene expression. Plays an essential role in
   4733..4865    +  CDS            mini-AID (fragment): minimal degron from the auxin-responsive IAA17 protein of Arabidopsis thaliana (Kubota et al., 2013) acts as an auxin-inducible degron (AID) in the presence of TIR1
   4875..5588    +  CDS            EGFP: EGFP is a basic (constitutively fluorescent) green fluorescent protein published in 1996, derived from Aequorea victoria. It is reported to be a rapidly-maturing weak dimer with moderate acid sensitivity.
   5652..6071    +  CDS            bsr: BSR_BACCE - Experimental evidence at protein level: Swiss-Prot protein existence level 1. Catalyzes the deamination of the cytosine moiety of the antibiotics blasticidin S, cytomycin and acetylblasticidin S. From Bacillus cereus.
   6102..6213    +  polyA_signal   bGH poly(A) signal: bovine growth hormone polyadenylation signal
   6337..6355    -  promoter       T7 promoter: promoter for bacteriophage T7 RNA polymerase
   6489..7298    +  CDS            KanR: aminoglycoside phosphotransferase; aph(3')-Ia; confers resistance to kanamycin in bacteria or G418 (Geneticin®) in eukaryotes
   7445..8033    +  rep_origin     ori: high-copy-number ColE1/pMB1/pBR322/pUC origin of replication
