[The description below was written by a language model from this plasmid's Addgene catalogue record and pLannotate feature annotations shown in this document.]
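Description:
221-pCAGGS-HA-AID-CTCFcDNA-AID-eGFP-2A-blasticidin is a mammalian expression plasmid of about 8.1 kb built by Gibson assembly in the pENTR221 backbone. It is maintained in E. coli at high copy through a ColE1/pUC-type origin and selected with kanamycin (KanR, aph(3')-Ia). Backbone remnants in the annotation include the rrnB T1 and T2 terminators upstream of the cassette, a T7 promoter downstream, and short lacI and lacZα fragments that have no evident functional role here.

The payload is a single CAGGS-driven transcription unit. It combines the CMV immediate-early enhancer, the chicken β-actin promoter and a chimeric β-actin/β-globin intron, an arrangement that gives strong constitutive expression in many mammalian cell types. The open reading frame encodes human CTCF cDNA flanked on both sides by mini-AID degrons derived from Arabidopsis IAA17. The record lists an HA tag at the N terminus, although the feature table does not annotate it separately. EGFP follows the C-terminal degron. Next comes a 2A peptide, named in the record but also not annotated, linked to the blasticidin S deaminase gene (bsr), and the unit ends with a bGH polyadenylation signal. Because the resistance gene is co-translated with the fusion through the 2A, blasticidin selection enriches for cells that express the tagged CTCF, and EGFP allows the protein's level to be monitored.

The construct is intended for introducing an auxin-degradable, fluorescent CTCF transgene into cells. In cells that also express the TIR1 F-box protein, which this plasmid does not supply, auxin addition triggers rapid proteasomal degradation of the AID-tagged protein. This allows acute, inducible depletion of CTCF.
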