Addgene plasmid #195101: 221-pCAGGS-HA-AID-CTCFcDNA-AID-eGFP-2A-blasticidin
Purpose: Vector to introduce human CTCF cDNA tagged with eGFP and two AIDs in the cells. Blasticidin selection (2A-fusion). Auxin-inducible degron system.
Depositing lab: Job Dekker. Depositing organization: University of Massachusetts, Worcester. Publication: A cohesin traffic pattern genetically linked to gene regulation. Valton AL, Venev SV, Mair B, Khokhar ES, Tong AHY, Usaj M, Chan K, Pai AA, Moffat J, Dekker J. Nat Struct Mol Biol. 2022 Dec 8. doi: 10.1038/s41594-022-00890-9. PubMed 36482254.
Backbone
  Vector backbone: pENTR221
  Total vector size (bp): 8087
  Vector type: Mammalian Expression
  Selectable markers: Blasticidin
Growth in bacteria
  Bacterial resistance: Kanamycin, 50 μg/mL
  Growth temperature: 37°C
  Growth strain: DH5alpha
  Copy number: High Copy
Gene/Insert
  Gene/Insert name: CTCF
  Species: H. sapiens (human)
  Entrez Gene: CTCF (a.k.a. CFAP108, FAP108, MRD21)
  Promoter: pCAGGS
  Tag / fusion protein: eGFP (C terminal on insert); AID (C terminal on insert); AID (N terminal on insert); HA (N terminal on insert)
  Cloning method: Gibson Cloning
  Sequencing primers: 5′ CTCTAGAGCCTCTGCTAACCATGTTCATGC; 3′ GGTGGTGCAGATGAACTTCAGG
Resource information
  A portion of this plasmid was derived from a plasmid made by: The CTCF cDNA was amplified from a pCMV6-Entry vector containing CTCF cDNA (Origene, RC202416)
Terms and licenses: Academic/Nonprofit Terms; Industry Terms: Not Available to Industry
Depositor comments: Please visit https://www.biorxiv.org/content/10.1101/2021.07.29.454218v1 for bioRxiv preprint.
How to cite: 221-pCAGGS-HA-AID-CTCFcDNA-AID-eGFP-2A-blasticidin was a gift from Job Dekker (Addgene plasmid # 195101 ; http://n2t.net/addgene:195101 ; RRID:Addgene_195101)
